Addgene plasmid #26646: pCAG-Cre-IRES2-GFP
Purpose: Mammalian coexpression of nls-Cre and EGFP from the CAG promoter
Depositing lab: Anjen Chenn. Depositing organization: Northwestern University. Publication: Cell-autonomous beta-catenin signaling regulates cortical precursor proliferation. Woodhead GJ, Mutch CA, Olson EC, Chenn A. J Neurosci. 2006 Nov 29;26(48):12620-30. 10.1523/JNEUROSCI.3180-06.2006 PubMed 17135424.
Backbone
  Vector backbone: pCAG-IRES2-GFP
  Backbone size w/o insert (bp): 6000
  Vector type: Mammalian Expression, Cre/Lox
Growth in bacteria
  Bacterial resistance: Ampicillin, 100 μg/mL
  Growth temperature: 37°C
  Growth strain: DH5alpha
  Copy number: High Copy
Gene/Insert
  Gene/Insert name: Cre (alt name: Cre recombinase)
  Species: Bacteriophage P1
  Insert size (bp): 1000
  Promoter: CAG
  Tag / fusion protein: IRES2 (C terminal on insert); GFP (C terminal on insert)
  Cloning method: Restriction Enzyme; 5′ cloning site na (unknown if destroyed); 3′ cloning site na (unknown if destroyed)
  Sequencing primers: 5′ pCAG-Fwd; 3′ GFP-R
Terms and licenses: Academic/Nonprofit Terms; Industry Terms: Not Available to Industry
Depositor comments: Expresses Cre and GFP (driven by IRES)
How to cite: pCAG-Cre-IRES2-GFP was a gift from Anjen Chenn (Addgene plasmid # 26646 ; http://n2t.net/addgene:26646 ; RRID:Addgene_26646)
