[The description below was written by a language model from this plasmid's Addgene catalogue record, the feature table of its GenBank file and pLannotate feature annotations shown in this document.]
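Description:
pCAG-Cre-IRES2-GFP is a mammalian expression plasmid of about 7.25 kb, built on the pCAG-IRES2-GFP backbone, that co-expresses nuclear-localised Cre recombinase and EGFP from a single transcript. It is maintained in E. coli through a high-copy ColE1/pUC-type origin and selected with ampicillin via the β-lactamase gene and its own promoter. The backbone also carries remnants of a lac promoter/operator region, an SV40 origin of replication with a fragment of the SV40 early promoter, and an SV40 polyadenylation signal. No mammalian drug-selection marker is annotated.

The expression cassette is driven by the composite CAG promoter, annotated as the CMV immediate-early enhancer, the chicken β-actin promoter and a chimeric chicken β-actin/rabbit β-globin intron, which together give strong, broadly active transcription in mammalian cells. Downstream lies the bacteriophage P1 Cre coding sequence. The catalogue describes it as nls-Cre, and one of the short partial sequence records for this plasmid annotates an SV40 large T antigen nuclear localisation signal, although the full-sequence feature table does not mark it separately. Cre is followed by the EMCV-derived IRES2, which permits cap-independent translation of EGFP as a separate protein rather than a fusion, despite its listing as a C-terminal tag. A rabbit β-globin poly(A) signal terminates the transcript, and the small β-globin coding "fragments" flagged by the annotation are probably leftover globin sequence flanking the cloning site.

Because green fluorescence marks the cells that also received Cre, the plasmid is suited to recombining loxP-flanked alleles or reporters in transfected cells while identifying them visually. The associated publication concerns β-catenin signalling in cortical precursor proliferation.
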