Features (pLannotate 1.2.2; 21 found; start..end, strand, type, name):
     14..393     +  enhancer       CMV enhancer: human cytomegalovirus immediate early enhancer
    395..646     +  promoter       chicken β-actin promoter: contains a 21-bp deletion relative to the standard chicken β-actin promoter
    647..1663    +  intron         chimeric intron: chimera between introns from chicken β-actin and rabbit β-globin
   1661..1717    +  CDS            HBB (fragment): HBB_LEPEU - Experimental evidence at protein level: Swiss-Prot protein existence level 1. Involved in oxygen transport from the lung to the various peripheral tissues. From Lepus europaeus (European hare).
   1712..1741    +  misc_feature   MCS (fragment): multiple cloning site
   1822..2847    +  CDS            Cre: site-specific recombinase Cre is a site-specific recombinase from bacteriophage P1. Recombination occurs at loxP sequences.
   2888..3474    +  misc_feature   IRES2: internal ribosome entry site (IRES) of the encephalomyocarditis virus (EMCV)
   3475..4194    +  CDS            EGFP: the original enhanced GFP (Yang et al., 1996) mammalian codon-optimized
   4204..4275    +  CDS            HBB (fragment): HBB_PONPY - Experimental evidence at transcript level: Swiss-Prot protein existence level 2. Involved in oxygen transport from the lung to the various peripheral tissues. From Pongo pygmaeus (Bornean orangutan).
   4346..4401    +  polyA_signal   β-globin poly(A) signal: rabbit β-globin polyadenylation signal (Gil and Proudfoot, 1987)
   4786..4802    -  protein_bind   lac operator: The lac repressor binds to the lac operator to inhibit transcription in E. coli. This inhibition can be relieved by adding lactose or isopropyl-β-D-thiogalactopyranoside (IPTG). lac repressor encoded by lacI
   4810..4840    -  promoter       lac promoter: promoter for the E. coli lac operon
   4855..4876    -  protein_bind   CAP binding site: CAP binding activates transcription in the presence of cAMP. E. coli catabolite activator protein
   4889..4928    -  CDS            lacI (fragment): lac repressor; lacI; The lac repressor binds to the lac operator to inhibit transcription in E. coli. This inhibition can be relieved by adding lactose or isopropyl-β-D-thiogalactopyranoside (IPTG).
   4935..4957    +  promoter       SV40 promoter (fragment): SV40 enhancer and early promoter
   4981..5116    +  rep_origin     SV40 ori: SV40 origin of replication
   5136..5270    +  polyA_signal   SV40 poly(A) signal: SV40 polyadenylation signal
   5272..5326    -  CDS            lacI (fragment): lac repressor; lacI; The lac repressor binds to the lac operator to inhibit transcription in E. coli. This inhibition can be relieved by adding lactose or isopropyl-β-D-thiogalactopyranoside (IPTG).
   5509..6097    -  rep_origin     ori: high-copy-number ColE1/pMB1/pBR322/pUC origin of replication
   6268..7128    -  CDS            AmpR: β-lactamase; bla; confers resistance to ampicillin, carbenicillin, and related antibiotics
   7129..7233    -  promoter       AmpR promoter: bla
>Addgene plasmid #26646 | pCAG-Cre-IRES2-GFP | addgene full sequence | sequence record 133071 | Addgene NGS result
TGCCACCTGGGTCGACATTGATTATTGACTAGTTATTAATAGTAATCAATTACGGGGTCATTAGTTCATA
GCCCATATATGGAGTTCCGCGTTACATAACTTACGGTAAATGGCCCGCCTGGCTGACCGCCCAACGACCC
CCGCCCATTGACGTCAATAATGACGTATGTTCCCATAGTAACGCCAATAGGGACTTTCCATTGACGTCAA
TGGGTGGAGTATTTACGGTAAACTGCCCACTTGGCAGTACATCAAGTGTATCATATGCCAAGTACGCCCC
CTATTGACGTCAATGACGGTAAATGGCCCGCCTGGCATTATGCCCAGTACATGACCTTATGGGACTTTCC
TACTTGGCAGTACATCTACGTATTAGTCATCGCTATTACCATGGTCGAGGTGAGCCCCACGTTCTGCTTC
ACTCTCCCCATCTCCCCCCCCTCCCCACCCCCAATTTTGTATTTATTTATTTTTTAATTATTTTGTGCAG
CGATGGGGGCGGGGGGGGGGGGGGGGCGAGGGGCGGGGCGGGGCGAGGCGGAGAGGTGCGGCGGCAGCCA
ATCAGAGCGGCGCGCTCCGAAAGTTTCCTTTTATGGCGAGGCGGCGGCGGCGGCGGCCCTATAAAAAGCG
AAGCGCGCGGCGGGCGGGAGTCGCTGCGCGCTGCCTTCGCCCCGTGCCCCGCTCCGCCGCCGCCTCGCGC
CGCCCGCCCCGGCTCTGACTGACCGCGTTACTCCCACAGGTGAGCGGGCGGGACGGCCCTTCTCCTCCGG
GCTGTAATTAGCGCTTGGTTTAATGACGGCTTGTTTCTTTTCTGTGGCTGCGTGAAAGCCTTGAGGGGCT
CCGGGAGGGCCCTTTGTGCGGGGGGAGCGGCTCGGGGGGTGCGTGCGTGTGTGTGTGCGTGGGGAGCGCC
GCGTGCGGCTCCGCGCTGCCCGGCGGCTGTGAGCGCTGCGGGCGCGGCGCGGGGCTTTGTGCGCTCCGCA
GTGTGCGCGAGGGGAGCGCGGCCGGGGGCGGTGCCCCGCGGTGCGGGGGGGGCTGCGAGGGGAACAAAGG
CTGCGTGCGGGGTGTGTGCGTGGGGGGGTGAGCAGGGGGTGTGGGCGCGTCGGTCGGGCTGCAACCCCCC
CTGCACCCCCCTCCCCGAGTTGCTGAGCACGGCCCGGCTTCGGGTGCGGGGCTCCGTACGGGGCGTGGCG
CGGGGCTCGCCGTGCCGGGCGGGGGGTGGCGGCAGGTGGGGGTGCCGGGCGGGGCGGGGCCGCCTCGGGC
CGGGGAGGGCTCGGGGGAGGGGCGCGGCGGCCCCCGGAGCGCCGGCGGCTGTCGAGGCGCGGCGAGCCGC
AGCCATTGCCTTTTATGGTAATCGTGCGAGAGGGCGCAGGGACTTCCTTTGTCCCAAATCTGTGCGGAGC
CGAAATCTGGGAGGCGCCGCCGCACCCCCTCTAGCGGGCGCGGGGCGAAGCGGTGCGGCGCCGGCAGGAA
GGAAATGGGCGGGGAGGGCCTTCGTGCGTCGCCGCGCCGCCGTCCCCTTCTCCCTCTCCAGCCTCGGGGC
TGTCCGCGGGGGGACGGCTGCCTTCGGGGGGGACGGGGCAGGGCGGGGTTCGGCTTCTGGCGTGTGACCG
GCGGCTCTAGAGCCTCTGCTAACCATGTTCATGCCTTCTTCTTTTTCCTACAGCTCCTGGGCAACGTGCT
GGTTATTGTGCTGTCTCATCATTTTGGCAAAGAATTCTGCAGTCGACGGTACCGCGGGCCCTCGACCTGC
AGCCCAAGCTGTACCCCCTCGAAACTGACAGGAGAACCACCATGGGCCCAAAGAAGAAGAGAAAGGTTTC
GAATTTACTGACCGTACACCAAAATTTGCCTGCATTACCGGTCGATGCAACGAGTGATGAGGTTCGCAAG
AACCTGATGGACATGTTCAGGGATCGCCAGGCGTTTTCTGAGCATACCTGGAAAATGCTTCTGTCCGTTT
GCCGGTCGTGGGCGGCATGGTGCAAGTTGAATAACCGGAAATGGTTTCCCGCAGAACCTGAAGATGTTCG
CGATTATCTTCTATATCTTCAGGCGCGCGGTCTGGCAGTAAAAACTATCCAGCAACATTTGGGCCAGCTA
AACATGCTTCATCGTCGGTCCGGGCTGCCACGACCAAGTGACAGCAATGCTGTTTCACTGGTTATGCGGC
GGATCCGAAAAGAAAACGTTGATGCCGGTGAACGTGCAAAACAGGCTCTAGCGTTCGAACGCACTGATTT
CGACCAGGTTCGTTCACTCATGGAAAATAGCGATCGCTGCCAGGATATACGTAATCTGGCATTTCTGGGG
ATTGCTTATAACACCCTGTTACGTATAGCCGAAATTGCCAGGATCAGGGTTAAAGATATCTCACGTACTG
ACGGTGGGAGAATGTTAATCCATATTGGCAGAACGAAAACGCTGGTTAGCACCGCAGGTGTAGAGAAGGC
ACTTAGCCTGGGGGTAACTAAACTGGTCGAGCGATGGATTTCCGTCTCTGGTGTAGCTGATGATCCGAAT
AACTACCTGTTTTGCCGGGTCAGAAAAAATGGTGTTGCCGCGCCATCTGCCACCAGCCAGCTATCAACTC
GCGCCCTGGAAGGGATTTTTGAAGCAACTCATCGATTGATTTACGGCGCTAAGGATGACTCTGGTCAGAG
ATACCTGGCCTGGTCTGGACACAGTGCCCGTGTCGGAGCCGCGCGAGATATGGCCCGCGCTGGAGTTTCA
ATACCGGAGATCATGCAAGCTGGTGGCTGGACCAATGTAAATATTGTCATGAACTATATCCGTAACCTGG
ATAGTGAAACAGGGGCAATGGTGCGCCTGCTGGAAGATGGCGATTAGCCATTAACGCGCGACCAGCTTGA
TATCGAATTGGGATCCGCCCCTCTCCCTCCCCCCCCCCTAACGTTACTGGCCGAAGCCGCTTGGAATAAG
GCCGGTGTGCGTTTGTCTATATGTTATTTTCCACCATATTGCCGTCTTTTGGCAATGTGAGGGCCCGGAA
ACCTGGCCCTGTCTTCTTGACGAGCATTCCTAGGGGTCTTTCCCCTCTCGCCAAAGGAATGCAAGGTCTG
TTGAATGTCGTGAAGGAAGCAGTTCCTCTGGAAGCTTCTTGAAGACAAACAACGTCTGTAGCGACCCTTT
GCAGGCAGCGGAACCCCCCACCTGGCGACAGGTGCCTCTGCGGCCAAAAGCCACGTGTATAAGATACACC
TGCAAAGGCGGCACAACCCCAGTGCCACGTTGTGAGTTGGATAGTTGTGGAAAGAGTCAAATGGCTCTCC
TCAAGCGTATTCAACAAGGGGCTGAAGGATGCCCAGAAGGTACCCCATTGTATGGGATCTGATCTGGGGC
CTCGGTACACATGCTTTACATGTGTTTAGTCGAGGTTAAAAAAACGTCTAGGCCCCCCGAACCACGGGGA
CGTGGTTTTCCTTTGAAAAACACGATGATAATATGGCCACAACCATGGTGAGCAAGGGCGAGGAGCTGTT
CACCGGGGTGGTGCCCATCCTGGTCGAGCTGGACGGCGACGTAAACGGCCACAAGTTCAGCGTGTCCGGC
GAGGGCGAGGGCGATGCCACCTACGGCAAGCTGACCCTGAAGTTCATCTGCACCACCGGCAAGCTGCCCG
TGCCCTGGCCCACCCTCGTGACCACCCTGACCTACGGCGTGCAGTGCTTCAGCCGCTACCCCGACCACAT
GAAGCAGCACGACTTCTTCAAGTCCGCCATGCCCGAAGGCTACGTCCAGGAGCGCACCATCTTCTTCAAG
GACGACGGCAACTACAAGACCCGCGCCGAGGTGAAGTTCGAGGGCGACACCCTGGTGAACCGCATCGAGC
TGAAGGGCATCGACTTCAAGGAGGACGGCAACATCCTGGGGCACAAGCTGGAGTACAACTACAACAGCCA
CAACGTCTATATCATGGCCGACAAGCAGAAGAACGGCATCAAGGTGAACTTCAAGATCCGCCACAACATC
GAGGACGGCAGCGTGCAGCTCGCCGACCACTACCAGCAGAACACCCCCATCGGCGACGGCCCCGTGCTGC
TGCCCGACAACCACTACCTGAGCACCCAGTCCGCCCTGAGCAAAGACCCCAACGAGAAGCGCGATCACAT
GGTCCTGCTGGAGTTCGTGACCGCCGCCGGGATCACTCTCGGCATGGACGAGCTGTACAAGTAAAGCGGC
CGCACTCCTCAGGTGCAGGCTGCCTATCAGAAGGTGGTGGCTGGTGTGGCCAATGCCCTGGCTCACAAAT
ACCACTGAGATCTTTTTCCCTCTGCCAAAAATTATGGGGACATCATGAAGCCCCTTGAGCATCTGACTTC
TGGCTAATAAAGGAAATTTATTTTCATTGCAATAGTGTGTTGGAATTTTTTGTGTCTCTCACTCGGAAGG
ACATATGGGAGGGCAAATCATTTAAAACATCAGAATGAGTATTTGGTTTAGAGTTTGGCAACATATGCCC
ATATGCTGGCTGCCATGAACAAAGGTTGGCTATAAAGAGGTCATCAGTATATGAAACAGCCCCCTGCTGT
CCATTCCTTATTCCATAGAAAAGCCTTGACTTGAGGTTAGATTTTTTTTATATTTTGTTTTGTGTTATTT
TTTTCTTTAACATCCCTAAAATTTTCCTTACATGTTTTACTAGCCAGATTTTTCCTCCTCTCCTGACTAC
TCCCAGTCATAGCTGTCCCTCTTCTCTTATGGAGATCCCTCGACCTGCAGCCCAAGCTTGGCGTAATCAT
GGTCATAGCTGTTTCCTGTGTGAAATTGTTATCCGCTCACAATTCCACACAACATACGAGCCGGAAGCAT
AAAGTGTAAAGCCTGGGGTGCCTAATGAGTGAGCTAACTCACATTAATTGCGTTGCGCTCACTGCCCGCT
TTCCAGTCGGGAAACCTGTCGTGCCAGCGGATCCGCATCTCAATTAGTCAGCAACCATAGTCCCGCCCCT
AACTCCGCCCATCCCGCCCCTAACTCCGCCCAGTTCCGCCCATTCTCCGCCCCATGGCTGACTAATTTTT
TTTATTTATGCAGAGGCCGAGGCCGCCTCGGCCTCTGAGCTATTCCAGAAGTAGTGAGGAGGCTTTTTTG
GAGGCCTAGGCTTTTGCAAAAAGCTAACTTGTTTATTGCAGCTTATAATGGTTACAAATAAAGCAATAGC
ATCACAAATTTCACAAATAAAGCATTTTTTTCACTGCATTCTAGTTGTGGTTTGTCCAAACTCATCAATG
TATCTTATCATGTCTGGATCCGCTGCATTAATGAATCGGCCAACGCGCGGGGAGAGGCGGTTTGCGTATT
GGGCGCTCTTCCGCTTCCTCGCTCACTGACTCGCTGCGCTCGGTCGTTCGGCTGCGGCGAGCGGTATCAG
CTCACTCAAAGGCGGTAATACGGTTATCCACAGAATCAGGGGATAACGCAGGAAAGAACATGTGAGCAAA
AGGCCAGCAAAAGGCCAGGAACCGTAAAAAGGCCGCGTTGCTGGCGTTTTTCCATAGGCTCCGCCCCCCT
GACGAGCATCACAAAAATCGACGCTCAAGTCAGAGGTGGCGAAACCCGACAGGACTATAAAGATACCAGG
CGTTTCCCCCTGGAAGCTCCCTCGTGCGCTCTCCTGTTCCGACCCTGCCGCTTACCGGATACCTGTCCGC
CTTTCTCCCTTCGGGAAGCGTGGCGCTTTCTCATAGCTCACGCTGTAGGTATCTCAGTTCGGTGTAGGTC
GTTCGCTCCAAGCTGGGCTGTGTGCACGAACCCCCCGTTCAGCCCGACCGCTGCGCCTTATCCGGTAACT
ATCGTCTTGAGTCCAACCCGGTAAGACACGACTTATCGCCACTGGCAGCAGCCACTGGTAACAGGATTAG
CAGAGCGAGGTATGTAGGCGGTGCTACAGAGTTCTTGAAGTGGTGGCCTAACTACGGCTACACTAGAAGA
ACAGTATTTGGTATCTGCGCTCTGCTGAAGCCAGTTACCTTCGGAAAAAGAGTTGGTAGCTCTTGATCCG
GCAAACAAACCACCGCTGGTAGCGGTGGTTTTTTTGTTTGCAAGCAGCAGATTACGCGCAGAAAAAAAGG
ATCTCAAGAAGATCCTTTGATCTTTTCTACGGGGTCTGACGCTCAGTGGAACGAAAACTCACGTTAAGGG
ATTTTGGTCATGAGATTATCAAAAAGGATCTTCACCTAGATCCTTTTAAATTAAAAATGAAGTTTTAAAT
CAATCTAAAGTATATATGAGTAAACTTGGTCTGACAGTTACCAATGCTTAATCAGTGAGGCACCTATCTC
AGCGATCTGTCTATTTCGTTCATCCATAGTTGCCTGACTCCCCGTCGTGTAGATAACTACGATACGGGAG
GGCTTACCATCTGGCCCCAGTGCTGCAATGATACCGCGAGACCCACGCTCACCGGCTCCAGATTTATCAG
CAATAAACCAGCCAGCCGGAAGGGCCGAGCGCAGAAGTGGTCCTGCAACTTTATCCGCCTCCATCCAGTC
TATTAATTGTTGCCGGGAAGCTAGAGTAAGTAGTTCGCCAGTTAATAGTTTGCGCAACGTTGTTGCCATT
GCTACAGGCATCGTGGTGTCACGCTCGTCGTTTGGTATGGCTTCATTCAGCTCCGGTTCCCAACGATCAA
GGCGAGTTACATGATCCCCCATGTTGTGCAAAAAAGCGGTTAGCTCCTTCGGTCCTCCGATCGTTGTCAG
AAGTAAGTTGGCCGCAGTGTTATCACTCATGGTTATGGCAGCACTGCATAATTCTCTTACTGTCATGCCA
TCCGTAAGATGCTTTTCTGTGACTGGTGAGTACTCAACCAAGTCATTCTGAGAATAGTGTATGCGGCGAC
CGAGTTGCTCTTGCCCGGCGTCAATACGGGATAATACCGCGCCACATAGCAGAACTTTAAAAGTGCTCAT
CATTGGAAAACGTTCTTCGGGGCGAAAACTCTCAAGGATCTTACCGCTGTTGAGATCCAGTTCGATGTAA
CCCACTCGTGCACCCAACTGATCTTCAGCATCTTTTACTTTCACCAGCGTTTCTGGGTGAGCAAAAACAG
GAAGGCAAAATGCCGCAAAAAAGGGAATAAGGGCGACACGGAAATGTTGAATACTCATACTCTTCCTTTT
TCAATATTATTGAAGCATTTATCAGGGTTATTGTCTCATGAGCGGATACATATTTGAATGTATTTAGAAA
AATAAACAAATAGGGGTTCCGCGCACATTTCCCCGAAAAG
