LOCUS       Exported 814 bp ds-DNA linear SYN 18-MAY-2021
DEFINITION  synthetic linear DNA
ACCESSION   .
VERSION     .
KEYWORDS    pCAG-Cre-IRES2-GFP
SOURCE      synthetic DNA construct
  ORGANISM  synthetic DNA construct
REFERENCE   1 (bases 1 to 814)
  AUTHORS   Woodhead GJ, Mutch CA, Olson EC, Chenn A
  TITLE     Cell-autonomous beta-catenin signaling regulates cortical precursor
            proliferation.
  JOURNAL   J Neurosci. 2006 Nov 29;26(48):12620-30.
  PUBMED    17135424
REFERENCE   2 (bases 1 to 814)
  AUTHORS   .
  TITLE     Direct Submission
  JOURNAL   Exported May 18, 2021 from SnapGene Server 1.1.58
            http://www.snapgene.com
FEATURES             Location/Qualifiers
     source          1..814
                     /organism="synthetic DNA construct"
                     /mol_type="other DNA"
ORIGIN
        1 ctcgtcaaga agacagggcc aggtttccgg gccctcacat tgccaaaaga cggcaatatg
       61 gtggaaaata acatatagac aaacgcacac cggccttatt ccaagcggct tcggccagta
      121 acgttagggg ggggggaggg agaggggcgg atcccaattc gatatcaagc tggtcgcgcg
      181 ttaatggcta atcgccatct tccagcaggc gcaccattgc ccctgtttca ctatccaggt
      241 tacggatata gttcatgaca atatttacat tggtccagcc accagcttgc atgatctccg
      301 gtattgaaac tccagcgcgg gccatatctc gcgcggctcc gacacgggca ctgtgtccag
      361 accaggccag gtatctctga ccagagtcat ccttagcgcc gtaaatcaat cgatgagttg
      421 cttcaaaaat cccttccagg gcgcgagttg atagctggct ggtggcagat ggcgcggcaa
      481 caccattttt tctgacccgg caaaacaggt agttattcgg atcatcagct acaccagaga
      541 cggaaatcca tcgctcgacc agtttagtta cccccaggct aagtgccttc tctacacctg
      601 cggtgctaac cagcgttttc gttctgccaa tatggattaa cattctccca ccgtcagtac
      661 gtgagatatc tttaaccctg atcctggcaa tttcggctat acgtaacagg gtgttataag
      721 caatccccag aaatgccaga ttacgtatat cctggcagcg atcgctattt tccatgagtg
      781 aacgaacctg gtcgaaatca gtgcgttcga acgc
//
