LOCUS       Exported 823 bp ds-DNA linear SYN 18-MAY-2021
DEFINITION  synthetic linear DNA
ACCESSION   .
VERSION     .
KEYWORDS    pCAG-Cre-IRES2-GFP
SOURCE      synthetic DNA construct
  ORGANISM  synthetic DNA construct
REFERENCE   1 (bases 1 to 823)
  AUTHORS   Woodhead GJ, Mutch CA, Olson EC, Chenn A
  TITLE     Cell-autonomous beta-catenin signaling regulates cortical precursor
            proliferation.
  JOURNAL   J Neurosci. 2006 Nov 29;26(48):12620-30.
  PUBMED    17135424
REFERENCE   2 (bases 1 to 823)
  AUTHORS   .
  TITLE     Direct Submission
  JOURNAL   Exported May 18, 2021 from SnapGene Server 1.1.58
            http://www.snapgene.com
FEATURES             Location/Qualifiers
     source          1..823
                     /organism="synthetic DNA construct"
                     /mol_type="other DNA"
     CDS             88..108
                     /codon_start=1
                     /product="nuclear localization signal of SV40 (simian virus
                     40) large T antigen"
                     /label=SV40 NLS
                     /translation="PKKKRKV"
ORIGIN
        1 agaattctgc agtcgacggt accgcgggcc ctcgacctgc agcccaagct gtaccccctc
       61 gaaactgaca ggagaaccac catgggccca aagaagaaga gaaaggtttc gaatttactg
      121 accgtacacc aaaatttgcc tgcattaccg gtcgatgcaa cgagtgatga ggttcgcaag
      181 aacctgatgg acatgttcag ggatcgccag gcgttttctg agcatacctg gaaaatgctt
      241 ctgtccgttt gccggtcgtg ggcggcatgg tgcaagttga ataaccggaa atggtttccc
      301 gcagaacctg aagatgttcg cgattatctt ctatatcttc aggcgcgcgg tctggcagta
      361 aaaactatcc agcaacattt gggccagcta aacatgcttc atcgtcggtc cgggctgcca
      421 cgaccaagtg acagcaatgc tgtttcactg gttatgcggc ggatccgaaa agaaaacgtt
      481 gatgccggtg aacgtgcaaa acaggctcta gcgttcgaac gcactgattt cgaccaggtt
      541 cgttcactca tggaaaatag cgatcgctgc caggatatac gtaatctggc atttctgggg
      601 attgcttata acaccctgtt acgtatagcc gaaattgcca ggatcagggt taaagatatc
      661 tcacgtactg acggtgggag aatgttaatc catattggca gaacgaaaac gctggttagc
      721 accgcaggtg tagagaaggc acttagcctg ggggtaacta aactggtcga gcgatggatt
      781 tccgtctctg gtgtagctga tgatccgaat aactacctgt ttt
//
