>Addgene plasmid #26646 | pCAG-Cre-IRES2-GFP | addgene partial sequence | sequence record 117550 | IRES-F 5'-TGGCTCTCCTCAAGCGTATT-3'
CCAGAAGGTACCCCATTGTATGGGATCTGATCTGGGGCCTCGGTACACATGCTTTACATGTGTTTAGTCG
AGGTTAAAAAAACGTCTAGGCCCCCCGAACCACGGGGACGTGGTTTTCCTTTGAAAAACACGATGATAAT
ATGGCCACAACCATGGTGAGCAAGGGCGAGGAGCTGTTCACCGGGGTGGTGCCCATCCTGGTCGAGCTGG
ACGGCGACGTAAACGGCCACAAGTTCAGCGTGTCCGGCGAGGGCGAGGGCGATGCCACCTACGGCAAGCT
GACCCTGAAGTTCATCTGCACCACCGGCAAGCTGCCCGTGCCCTGGCCCACCCTCGTGACCACCCTGACC
TACGGCGTGCAGTGCTTCAGCCGCTACCCCGACCACATGAAGCAGCACGACTTCTTCAAGTCCGCCATGC
CCGAAGGCTACGTCCAGGAGCGCACCATCTTCTTCAAGGACGACGGCAACTACAAGACCCGCGCCGAGGT
GAAGTTCGAGGGCGACACCCTGGTGAACCGCATCGAGCTGAAGGGCATCGACTTCAAGGAGGACGGCAAC
ATCCTGGGGCACAAGCTGGAGTACAACTACAACAGCCACAACGTCTATATCATGGCCGACAAGCAGAAGA
ACGGCATCAAGGTGAACTTCAAGATCCGCCACAACATCGAGGACGGCAGCGTGCAGCTCGCCGACCACTA
CCAGCAGAACACCCCCATCGGCGACGGCCCCGTGCTGCTGCCCGACAACCACTACCTGAGCACCCAGTCC
GCCCTGAGCAAAGACCCCAACGAGAAGCGCGATCACATGGTCCTGCTGGAGTTCGTGACCGCCGCCGGGA
TCACTCTCGGCATGGACGAGCTGTACAAGTAAAGCGGCCGCACTCCTCAGGTGCAGGCTGC
